>Addgene plasmid #24737 | pDONR-hSOX10-G128A | addgene partial sequence | sequence record 30833 | 24737 with M13pUC-fwd
AATATGATTTTATTTTGACTGATAGTGACCTGTTCGTTGCAACAAATTGATGAGCAATGCTTTTTTATAA
TGCCAACTTTGTACAAAAAAGCAGGCTCCATGGCGGAGGAGCAGGACCTATCGGAGGTGGAGCTGAGCCC
CGTGGGCTCGGAGGAGCCCCGCTGCCTGTCCCCGGGGAGCGCGCCCTCGCTAGGGCCCGACGGCGGCGGC
GGCGGATCGGGCCTGCAAGCCAGCCCGGGGCCAGGCGAGCTGGGCAAGGTCAAGAAGGAGCAGCAGGACG
GCGAGGCGGACGATGACAAGTTCCCCGTGTGCATCCGCGAGGCCGTCAGCCAGGTGCTCAGCGGCTACGA
CTGGACGCTGGTGCCCATGCCCGTGCGCGTCAACGGCGCCAGCAAAAGCAAGCCGCACGTCAAGCGGCCC
ATGAACGCCTTCATGGTGTGGGCTCAGGCAGCGCGCAGGAAGCTCGCGGACCAGTACCCGCACCTGCACA
ACGCTGAGCTCAGCAAGACGCTGGGCAAGCTCTGGAGGCTGCTGAACGAAAGTGACAAGCGCCCCTTCAT
CGAGGAGGCTGAGCGGCTCCGTATGCAGCACAAGAAAGACCACCCGGACTACAAGTACCAGCCCAGGCGG
CGGAAGAACGGGAAGGCCGCCCAGGGCGAGGCGGAGTGCCCCGGTGGGGAGGCCGAGCAAGGTGGGACCG
CCGCCATCCAGGCCCACTACAAGAGCGCCCACTTGGACCACCGGCACCCAGGAGAGGGCTCCCCCATGTC
AGAT
