[The description below was written by a language model from this plasmid's Addgene catalogue record.]
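Description:
pDONR-hSOX10-G128A is a Gateway-system plasmid built on the Invitrogen pDONR221 backbone (about 2.5 kb without insert) and carrying a mutant human SOX10 coding sequence. It is propagated in E. coli as a high-copy plasmid under kanamycin selection. The catalogue classes it as a Gateway donor vector and lists the cloning sites as attP1 and attP2. A pDONR221 derivative that has received an insert by BP recombination normally functions as an entry clone, with the insert flanked by attL sites. No feature table is provided, so the exact att site status cannot be confirmed here. M13 forward and reverse priming sites flank the insert for sequence verification.

The insert is roughly 1.4 kb of human SOX10 (SRY-box 10), referenced to a GenBank cDNA record, with a single nucleotide substitution of G to A at position 128. The record does not state the resulting amino acid change. SOX10 encodes an HMG-box transcription factor important in neural crest and melanocyte development, and it acts upstream of MITF. The alternative gene symbols in the record reflect its association with Waardenburg syndrome and related disorders. The associated publication concerns frequent mutations in the MITF pathway in melanoma, which suggests that this variant represents one of the changes examined in that work.

No eukaryotic promoter, tag or reporter is recorded, so the plasmid is not itself an expression construct. Its typical use is as a shuttle clone from which the mutant SOX10 sequence can be moved by Gateway recombination into destination vectors of choice, for example to compare the variant's function with wild-type SOX10.
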