Addgene plasmid #24737: pDONR-hSOX10-G128A
Depositing lab: William Pavan. Depositing organization: National Human Genome Research Institute (NHGRI). Publication: Frequent mutations in the MITF pathway in melanoma. Cronin JC, Wunderlich J, Loftus SK, Prickett TD, Wei X, Ridd K, Vemula S, Burrell AS, Agrawal NS, Lin JC, Banister CE, Buckhaults P, Rosenberg SA, Bastian BC, Pavan WJ, Samuels Y. Pigment Cell Melanoma Res. 2009 Aug . 22(4):435-44. 10.1111/j.1755-148X.2009.00578.x PubMed 19422606.
Backbone
  Vector backbone: pDONR221
  Backbone manufacturer: Invitrogen
  Backbone size w/o insert (bp): 2545
  Vector type: Gateway Donor Vector
Growth in bacteria
  Bacterial resistance: Kanamycin, 50 μg/mL
  Growth temperature: 37°C
  Growth strain: DH5alpha
  Copy number: High Copy
Gene/Insert
  Gene/Insert name: (sex determining region Y)-box 10 (alt names: Sox10; SRY-box10; Dom)
  Species: H. sapiens (human)
  Insert size (bp): 1403
  Mutation: G replaced with A at position 128
  GenBank ID: BC002824
  Entrez Gene: SOX10 (a.k.a. DOM, PCWH, SOX-10, WS2E, WS4, WS4C)
  Cloning method: Gateway Cloning; 5′ cloning site none/attP1 (not destroyed); 3′ cloning site none/attP2 (not destroyed)
  Sequencing primers: 5′ M13F; 3′ M13R
Terms and licenses: Academic/Nonprofit Terms; Industry Terms: Not Available to Industry
How to cite: pDONR-hSOX10-G128A was a gift from William Pavan (Addgene plasmid # 24737 ; http://n2t.net/addgene:24737 ; RRID:Addgene_24737)
